>Addgene plasmid #66574 | pCyc-Cdc24 | depositor full sequence | sequence record 117312 | pCyc-Cdc24 sequence 9351 bps
GGCCGGCCATTTAAATGTTTAAACGGCCACGCTGGCCATATTTCTACCAATCTCTCAACACTGAGTAATG
GTAGTTATAAGAAAGAGACCGAGTTAGGGACAGTTAGAGGCGGTGGAGATATTCCTTATGGCATGTCTGG
CGATGATAAAACTTTTCAAACGGCAGCCCCGATCTAAAAGAGCTGACAGGGAAATGGTCAGAAAAAGAAA
CGTGCACCCGCCCGTCTGGACGCGCCGCTCACCCGCACGGCAGAGACCAATCAGTAAAAATCAACGGTTA
ACGACATTACTATATATATAATATAGGAAGCATTTAATAGAACAGCATCGTAATATATGTGTACTTTGCA
GTTATGACGCCAGATGGCAGTAGTGGAAGATATTCTTTATTGAAAAATAGCTTGTCACCTTACGTACAAT
CTTGATCCGGAGCCCGTCGCTTTGAGAGAAATCAGAAGATTCCAAAAGTCTACTGAACTTTTGATCAGAA
AGTTGCCTTTCCAAAGACTAGTCAGAGAAATCGCCCAAGATTTCAAGACCGATCTAAGATTCCAATCCTC
TGCCATCGGTGCTCTACAGGAATCCGTTGAAGCTTACTTGGTCTCTTTGTTCGAAGACACCAACTTGGCC
GCTATCCACGCTAAGCGTGTTACCATCCAAAAGAAGGATATCAAGTTGGCTAGAAGATTGAGAGGTGAAA
GATCCTAAGCACACAGGGATTGTTGTACAATTACTTTTTATGATTTTAGATACACACAAATCTTTTCTAC
GATTACCTTTCATTTATTTTCGTTTCATGTTTTATTAATCATTCTTTTTGTATATTTCACATCGGGTGGG
GTTTTTATATTAAATTTTAATAACATAATCTTTTAAAGTTTCTACTTTCTATCCTGTATATTATTTCCAT
ATCTATATCTATATTTTCAAGCTTGTTCACATCCTTATCGGAATTGTTCCAGCGTTTTTGTACAGAAAAT
GATGTTATGGTAACGAGCTATATCAGACCTACTAGTCTTATAGAGCTGTACAGAGTCTTGGAAACATAAC
CAACACACCAACAAGATGTCATTTGATTCGTTACTCGACAAGAATGATAAGCTGGTAAAAGTTTGCGGGA
TTCAAACCGTCGAGGCTGCCGAAACTGCGCTTCAAGCAGGCGCTGATTTGATAGGGATCATATGTGTCCC
CAACAGGAAGCGGACTATCGAGAGCGCTGTGGCTCGTGAAATATCCAAATTGATTCACAAATCAGGTACT
ACAAAGCTGGTGGGGGTGTTCAGGAATCAATCTGTTGAGGACGTACATCGGCTTTCTGAGGAATATGACC
TTGACATAATCCAATTACATGGTGATGAATCATGGCCAGAGTACTATAACGTCATTAAGAAACCAATAAT
CAAAAGAGTCATATTCCCTAGAGATGTCGATGTTGTAACACAAGTGTGTCAAAGAAAACCCTTGGTATGT
CTACCATTGTTCGACTCCGAGGCAGGCGGTACAGGTGAAAAGCTGGACTGGTCCAGTATTTCCTCCTGGG
CAAGCGAACAGAATAACGTATTTTATATACTAGCGGGTGGACTAACTGCAGAAAACGTCATGGAGGCGGT
GGGGTTGCCTGGTGTAATTGGTGTTGACGTCTCAGGTGGTGTAGAGACTGACGGCGTCAAAGACAATGAC
AAGATAATTAAATATGTACAAAATGCAAAGAAACAATGAATTACGAAGAGAAGTCTCAATGAGGTTTTAC
AAACAATCCTATAATACATATATGCCACTTAGATATACTTTGAATACTGAATATACTGACTCATTATATT
CTTTAATTGTAGTTTCTCAAAAATATTCATACAGGTTAGCTATGAATTCATGCTATAATTTCCATTTTGT
TCATGTAAGATACACATAGGGATAAAATGTGATAACTAATCAGCGGTACCGGGCCCGAGCAGATCCGCCA
GGCGTGTATATATAGCGTGGATGGCCAGGCAACTTTAGTGCTGACACATACAGGCATATATATATGTGTG
CGACGACACATGATCATATGGCATGCATGTGCTCTGTATGTATATAAAACTCTTGTTTTCTTCTTTTCTC
TAAATATTCTTTCCTTATACATTAGGACCTTTGCAGCATAAATTACTATACTTCTATAGACACACAAACA
CAAATACACACACTAAATTAATAAAGCACAAGGCAGGTGGTCGACGGTATCGATATGGCGATCCAAACCC
GTTTTGCCTCGGGCACATCTTTATCCGATTTGAAACCAAAACCAAGTGCAACTTCCATCTCCATACCCAT
GCAAAATGTCATGAACAAGCCTGTCACGGAACAGGACTCACTGTTCCATATATGCGCAAACATCCGGAAA
AGACTGGAGGTGTTACCTCAACTCAAACCTTTTTTACAATTGGCCTACCAATCGAGCGAGGTTTTGAGTG
AAAGGCAATCTCTTTTGCTATCCCAAAAGCAGCATCAGGAACTGCTCAAGTCCAATGGCGCTAACCGGGA
CAGTAGCGACTTGGCACCAACTTTAAGGTCTAGCTCTATCTCCACAGCTACCAGTCTCATGTCGATGGAA
GGTATATCATACACGAATTCGAATCCCTCGGCCACCCCAAATATGGAGGACACTTTACTGACTTTTAGTA
TGGGTATTTTGCCCATTACCATGGATTGCGACCCTGTGACACAACTATCACAGCTGTTTCAACAAGGTGC
GCCCCTCTGTATACTTTTCAACTCTGTGAAGCCGCAATTTAAATTACCGGTAATAGCATCTGACGATTTG
AAAGTCTGTAAAAAATCCATTTATGACTTTATATTGGGCTGCAAGAAACACTTTGCATTTAACGATGAGG
AGCTTTTCACTATATCCGACGTTTTTGCCAACTCTACTTCCCAGCTGGTCAAAGTGCTAGAAGTAGTAGA
AACGCTAATGAATTCCAGCCCTACTATTTTCCCCTCTAAGAGTAAGACACAGCAAATCATGAACGCAGAA
AACCAACACCGACATCAGCCTCAGCAGTCTTCGAAGAAGCATAACGAGTATGTTAAAATTATCAAGGAAT
TCGTTGCAACGGAAAGAAAATATGTTCACGATTTGGAAATTTTGGATAAATATAGACAGCAGTTATTAGA
CAGCAATCTAATAACGTCTGAAGAGTTGTACATGTTGTTCCCTAATTTGGGTGATGCTATAGATTTTCAA
AGAAGATTTCTAATATCCTTGGAAATAAATGCTTTAGTAGAACCTTCCAAGCAAAGAATCGGGGCTCTTT
TCATGCATTCCAAACATTTTTTTAAGTTGTATGAGCCTTGGTCTATTGGCCAAAATGCAGCCATCGAATT
TCTCTCTTCAACTTTGCACAAGATGAGGGTTGATGAATCGCAGCGGTTCATAATTAACAATAAACTGGAA
TTGCAATCCTTCCTTTATAAACCCGTGCAAAGGCTTTGTAGATATCCCCTGTTGGTCAAAGAATTGCTTG
CTGAATCGAGTGACGATAATAATACGAAAGAACTTGAAGCTGCTTTAGATATTTCTAAAAATATTGCGAG
AAGTATCAACGAAAATCAAAGAAGAACAGAAAATCATCAAGTGGTGAAGAAACTTTATGGTAGAGTGGTC
AACTGGAAGGGTTATAGAATTTCCAAGTTCGGTGAGTTATTATATTTCGATAAAGTGTTCATTTCAACAA
CAAATAGCTCCTCGGAACCTGAAAGAGAATTTGAGGTTTATCTTTTTGAAAAAATCATCATCCTTTTTTC
AGAGGTAGTGACTAAGAAATCTGCATCATCACTAATCCTTAAGAAGAAATCCTCAACCTCAGCATCAATC
TCCGCCTCGAACATAACGGACAACAATGGCAGCCCTCACCACAGTTACCATAAGAGGCATAGCAATAGTA
GTAGCAGTAATAATATCCATTTATCTTCGTCTTCAGCAGCGGCGATAATACATTCCAGTACCAATAGTAG
TGACAACAATTCCAACAATTCATCATCATCCTCATTATTCAAGCTGTCCGCTAACGAACCTAAGCTGGAT
CTAAGAGGTCGAATTATGATAATGAATCTGAATCAAATCATACCGCAAAACAACCGGTCATTAAATATAA
CATGGGAATCCATAAAAGAGCAAGGTAATTTCCTTTTGAAATTCAAAAATGAGGAAACAAGAGATAATTG
GTCATCGTGTTTACAACAGTTGATTCATGATCTGAAAAATGAGCAGTTTAAGGCAAGACATCACTCTTCA
ACATCGACGACTTCATCGACAGCCAAATCATCTTCAATGATGTCACCCACCACAACTATGAATACACCGA
ATCATCACAACAGCCGCCAGACACACGATAGTATGGCTTCTTTCTCAAGTTCTCATATGAAAAGGGTTTC
GGATGTCCTGCCTAAACGGAGGACCACTTCATCAAGTTTCGAAAGTGAAATTAAATCCATTTCAGAAAAT
TTCAAGAACTCTATTCCAGAATCTTCCATACTCTTCAGGATATCATATAATAACAACTCTAATAATACCT
CTAGTAGCGAGATCTTCACACTTTTGGTAGAAAAAGTTTGGAATTTTGACGACTTGATAATGGCGATCAA
TTCTAAAATTTCGAATACACATAATAACAACATTTCACCAATCACCAAGATCAAATATCAGGACGAAGAT
GGGGATTTTGTTGTGTTAGGTAGCGATGAAGATTGGAATGTTGCTAAAGAAATGTTGGCGGAAAACAATG
AGAAATTCTTGAACATTCGTCTGTATTGAGCGGCCGCCACCGCGGTGGAGCTCTAAGCAAATAGCTAAAT
TATATACGAATTAATATTATGATTAAGTGTTTACGTGAGTGCGATATTTTTATTACTATCTTATACAGTT
GTATATACTCTATAAAATGAGTTGTCTATTAATTAACGCGATGAATGCTTTCTGGGTTTACCTCTCCAAC
AACTCTAGTTTACTTCTCAATACATTCAATTGTATTTGATTTGTCAATACTTCATCATTAATCAATTCTA
TAGTTTTGTTTTTCTCGTTTATTTCCAAATTTAATGCATCAATTTTATTATTCAATTTGTCGTTGATTTT
GGTTAATGATTTTATGGTTTGATCTCTGGCATTGATTGTTTGTGTTAGTTTTTCATTATTGATAATTAAA
TTATTTAAGTTAGTTATCAACTCGGTGTTTTCAAGTTTCAAGTTTTCAATTTCTTTAGAGTTTATTAGAT
TTGTCAAAGTTTCTGAATTGCTTGATTGGTCCTGTAGAAGAGTATTTGTTGTTGTGGATAATTGATTCAA
TTTTTGAGACAATTGCTGGAAGGCGTTGAAATATCTAGCATCAATCTCATGGTTTTTTTCCCGAGAGTCT
CGTAGATTCAATTGTTTTAATATATCTTGGGACCACTCTTGATTTGAACTCATGGAAATTAAACTGGGTG
TTGTGTTGTGGTGTAATGATTGTACCCCCTTTGCTTATAATTGTGTGGTTCCGATGCTGACTTACTGGGT
ATTATATGTGTGCCCAATAGAAAGAGAACAATTGACCCGGTTATTGCAAGGAAAATTTCAAGTCTTGTAA
AAGCATATAAAAATAGTTCAGGCACTCCGAAATACTTGGTTGGCGTGTTTCGTAATCAACCTAAGGAGGA
TGTTTTGGCTCTGGTCAATGATTACGGCATTGATATCGTCCAACTGCATGGAGATGAGTCGTGGCGAGAA
TACCAAGAGTTCCTCGGTTTGCCAGTTATTAAAAGACTCGTATTTCCAAAAGACTGCAACATACTACTCA
GTGCAGCTTCACAGAAACCTCATTCGTTTATTCCCTTGTTTGATTCAGAAGGCCGGCCATTTAAATGTTT
AAACGGCCACGCTGGCCCCCTATAGTGAGTCGTATTACAATTCACTGGCCGTCGTTTTACAACGTCGTGA
CTGGGAAAACCCTGGCGTTACCCAACTTAATCGCCTTGCAGCACATCCCCCTTTCGCCAGCTGGCGTAAT
AGCGAAGAGGCCCGCACCGATCGCCCTTCCCAACAGTTGCGCAGCCTGAATGGCGAATGG
[124 nt withheld, positions 6081-6204]
C
[91 nt withheld, positions 6206-6296]
A
[49 nt withheld, positions 6298-6346]
CCTTTGACGTTGGAGTCCACGTTCTTT
[37 nt withheld, positions 6374-6410]
ACCCTATCTCGGTCTATTCTTTTGATTTATAAGGGATTTTGCCGATTTCGGCCTATTGGTTAAAAAATGA
GCTGATTTAACAAAAATTTAACGCGAATTTTAACAAAATATTAACGCTTACAATTTCCTGATGCGGTATT
TTCTCCTTACGCATCTGTGCGGTATTTCACACCGCATAGGGTAATAACTGATATAATTAAATTGAAGCTC
TAATTTGTGAGTTTAGTATTAGGATCTCTACCCTTGGCGAAAAGTCCTCTGCCAACAATGATGATATCTG
ATCCACCACTTACAACTTCGTCGACGGTTCTGTACTGCTGACCCAATATGCGTATATATACCAATCTAAG
TCTGTGCTCCTTCCTTCGTTCTTCCTTCTGTTCGGAGATTACCGAATCAAAAAAATTTCAAGGAAACCGA
AATCAAAAAAAAGAATAAAAAAAAAATGATGAATTGAAAAGGTGGTATGGTGCACTCTCAGTACAATCTG
CTCTGATGCCGCATAGTTAAGCCAGCCCCGACACCCGCCAACACCCGCTGACGCGCCCTGACGGGCTTGT
CTGCTCCCGGCATCCGCTTACAGACAAGCTGTGACCGTCTCCGGGAGCTGCATGTGTCAGAGGTTTTCAC
CGTCATCACCGAAACGCGCGAGACGAAAGGGCCTCGTGATACGCCTATTTTTATAGGTTAATGTCATGAT
AATAATGGTTTCTTAGACGTCGGCGCGCCGAGGACGTCAGGTGGCACTTTTCGGGGAAATGTGCGCGGAA
CCCCTATTTGTTTATTTTTCTAAATACATTCAAATATGTATCCGCTCATGAGACAATAACCCTGATAAAT
GCTTCAATAATATTGAAAAAGGAAGAGTATGAGTATTCAACATTTCCGTGTCGCCCTTATTCCCTTTTTT
GCGGCATTTTGCCTTCCTGTTTTTGCTCACCCAGAAACGCTGGTGAAAGTAAAAGATGCTGAAGATCAGT
TGGGTGCACGAGTGGGTTACATCGAACTGGATCTCAACAGCGGTAAGATCCTTGAGAGTTTTCGCCCCGA
AGAACGTTTTCCAATGATGAGCACTTTTAAAGTTCTGCTATGTGGCGCGGTATTATCCCGTATTGACGCC
GGGCAAGAGCAACTCGGTCGCCGCATACACTATTCTCAGAATGACTTGGTTGAGTACTCACCAGTCACAG
AAAAGCATCTTACGGATGGCATGACAGTAAGAGAATTATGCAGTGCTGCCATAACCATGAGTGATAACAC
TGCGGCCAACTTACTTCTGACAACGATCGGAGGACCGAAGGAGCTAACCGCTTTTTTGCACAACATGGGG
GATCATGTAACTCGCCTTGATCGTTGGGAACCGGAGCTGAATGAAGCCATACCAAACGACGAGCGTGACA
CCACGATGCCTGTAGCAATGGCAACAACGTTGCGCAAACTATTAACTGGCGAACTACTTACTCTAGCTTC
CCGGCAACAATTAATAGACTGGATGGAGGCGGATAAAGTTGCAGGACCACTTCTGCGCTCGGCCCTTCCG
GCTGGCTGGTTTATTGCTGATAAATCTGGAGCCGGTGAGCGTGGGTCTCGCGGTATCATTGCAGCACTGG
GGCCAGATGGTAAGCCCTCCCGTATCGTAGTTATCTACACGACGGGGAGTCAGGCAACTATGGATGAACG
AAATAGACAGATCGCTGAGATAGGTGCCTCACTGATTAAGCATTGGTAACTGTCAGACCAAGTTTACTCA
TATATACTTTAGATTGATTTAAAACTTCATTTTTAATTTAAAAGGATCTAGGTGAAGATCCTTTTTGATA
ATCTCATGACCAAAATCCCTTAACGTGAGTTTTCGTTCCACTGAGCGTCAGACCCCGTAGAAAAGATCAA
AGGATCTTCTTGAGATCCTTTTTTTCTGCGCGTAATCTGCTGCTTGCAAACAAAAAAACCACCGCTACCA
GCGGTGGTTTGTTTGCCGGATCAAGAGCTACCAACTCTTTTTCCGAAGGTAACTGGCTTCAGCAGAGCGC
AGATACCAAATACTGTTCTTCTAGTGTAGCCGTAGTTAGGCCACCACTTCAAGAACTCTGTAGCACCGCC
TACATACCTCGCTCTGCTAATCCTGTTACCAGTGGCTGCTGCCAGTGGCGATAAGTCGTGTCTTACCGGG
TTGGACTCAAGACGATAGTTACCGGATAAGGCGCAGCGGTCGGGCTGAACGGGGGGTTCGTGCACACAGC
CCAGCTTGGAGCGAACGACCTACACCGAACTGAGATACCTACAGCGTGAGCTATGAGAAAGCGCCACGCT
TCCCGAAGGGAGAAAGGCGGACAGGTATCCGGTAAGCGGCAGGGTCGGAACAGGAGAGCGCACGAGGGAG
CTTCCAGGGGGAAACGCCTGGTATCTTTATAGTCCTGTCGGGTTTCGCCACCTCTGACTTGAGCGTCGAT
TTTTGTGATGCTCGTCAGGGGGGCGGAGCCTATGGAAAAACGCCAGCAACGCGGCCTTTTTACGGTTCCT
GGCCTTTTGCTGGCCTTTTGCTCACATGTTCTTTCCTGCGTTATCCCCTGATTCTGTGGATAACCGTATT
ACCGCCTTTGAGTGAGCTGATACCGCTCGCCGCAGCCGAACGACCGAGCGCAGCGAGTCAGTGAGCGAGG
AAGCGGAAGAGCGCCCAATACGCAAACCGCCTCTCCCCGCGCGTTGGCCGATTCATTAATGCAGCTGGCA
CGACAGGTTTCCCGACTGGAAAGCGGGCAGTGAGCGCAACGCAATTAATGTGAGTTAGCTCACTCATTAG
GCACCCCAGGCTTTACACTTTATGCTTCCGGCTCCTATGTTGTGTGGAATTGTGAGCGGATAACAATTTC
ACACAGGAAACAGCTATGACCATGATTACGCCAAGCTCGGAATTAACCCTCACTAAAGGGAACAAAAGCT
G
Features (pLannotate 1.2.2; 23 found; start..end, strand, type, name):
    280..433     +  promoter       TRP1 promoter (fragment): S. cerevisiae TRP1
    427..705     +  CDS            HHT1 (fragment): H3_KLULA - Experimental evidence at protein level: Swiss-Prot protein existence level 1. Core component of nucleosome. Nucleosomes wrap and compact DNA into chromatin, limiting DNA accessibility to the cellular machineries which require DNA as a template. Histones thereby play a central role in transcription regulation, DNA repair, DNA replication and chromosomal stability. DNA accessibility is regulated via a complex set of post-translational modifications of histones, also called histone code, and nucleosome remodeling. From Kluyveromyces lactis (strain ATCC 8585 / CBS 2359 / DSM 70799 / NBR
   1066..1716    +  CDS            TRP1: TRPF_CANGA - Protein inferred from homology: Swiss-Prot protein existence level 3. From Candida glabrata (strain ATCC 2001 / CBS 138 / JCM 3761 / NBRC 0622 / NRRL Y-65) (Yeast) (Torulopsis glabrata).
   2209..2225    -  misc_feature   MCS (fragment): pBluescript multiple cloning site
   2225..4786    +  CDS            CDC24: CDC24_YEAST - Also known as CLS4. Experimental evidence at protein level: Swiss-Prot protein existence level 1. Promotes the exchange of CDC42-bound GDP by GTP. Controls the polarity of calmodulin, and the calcium regulatory process of bud emergence. CDC24 may be involved in the initial selection and organization of the budding site. From Saccharomyces cerevisiae (strain ATCC 204508 / S288c) (Baker's yeast).
   4788..4813    -  misc_feature   MCS (fragment): pBluescript multiple cloning site
   5509..5861    +  CDS            TRP1 (fragment): phosphoribosylanthranilate isomerase, required for tryptophan biosynthesis; S. cerevisiae TRP1; yeast auxotrophic marker
   5899..5917    -  promoter       T7 promoter: promoter for bacteriophage T7 RNA polymerase
   5920..6077    +  CDS            lacZα (fragment): LacZα fragment of β-galactosidase; lacZ fragment
   6081..6509    +  rep_origin     f1 ori (sequence partly withheld): f1 bacteriophage origin of replication; arrow indicates direction of (+) strand synthesis
   6537..6588    -  misc_feature   bom (fragment): basis of mobility region from pBR322
   6644..6736    -  CDS            URA3 (fragment): PYRF_YEAST - Experimental evidence at protein level: Swiss-Prot protein existence level 1. From Saccharomyces cerevisiae (strain ATCC 204508 / S288c) (Baker's yeast).
   6736..6868    -  promoter       URA3 promoter (fragment): S. cerevisiae URA3
   6876..6925    -  misc_feature   bom (fragment): basis of mobility region from pBR322
   7027..7062    -  CDS            rop (fragment): Rop protein, which maintains plasmids at low copy number; rop
   7174..7278    +  promoter       AmpR promoter: bla
   7279..8139    +  CDS            AmpR: β-lactamase; bla; confers resistance to ampicillin, carbenicillin, and related antibiotics
   8310..8898    +  rep_origin     ori: high-copy-number ColE1/pMB1/pBR322/pUC origin of replication
   9081..9173    +  CDS            lacI (fragment): lac repressor; lacI; The lac repressor binds to the lac operator to inhibit transcription in E. coli. This inhibition can be relieved by adding lactose or isopropyl-β-D-thiogalactopyranoside (IPTG).
   9186..9207    +  protein_bind   CAP binding site: CAP binding activates transcription in the presence of cAMP. E. coli catabolite activator protein
   9222..9252    +  promoter       lac promoter: promoter for the E. coli lac operon
   9260..9276    +  protein_bind   lac operator: The lac repressor binds to the lac operator to inhibit transcription in E. coli. This inhibition can be relieved by adding lactose or isopropyl-β-D-thiogalactopyranoside (IPTG). lac repressor encoded by lacI
   9321..9339    +  promoter       T3 promoter: promoter for bacteriophage T3 RNA polymerase
