[The description below was written by a language model from this plasmid's Addgene catalogue record and pLannotate feature annotations shown in this document.]
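Description:
pCyc-Cdc24 is a yeast integrating expression plasmid of roughly 9.4 kb, designed to place an additional copy of the Saccharomyces cerevisiae CDC24 gene at the TRP1 locus. It has no annotated yeast replication origin (neither 2μ nor CEN/ARS), consistent with maintenance in yeast through chromosomal integration, with TRP1 as the auxotrophic selection marker. The feature table shows a complete TRP1 coding sequence that best matches the Candida glabrata orthologue, together with S. cerevisiae TRP1 promoter and coding fragments on either side of the expression cassette. This suggests a heterologous marker flanked by homology arms that target the S. cerevisiae locus, although the record does not describe the integration strategy. In E. coli the plasmid is propagated through a high-copy ColE1/pUC-type origin and selected with ampicillin via the β-lactamase gene. A pBluescript-derived framework is evident from the f1 origin, lac promoter/operator, lacZα fragment, and T3 and T7 promoters.

The payload is the full-length CDC24 open reading frame (about 2.6 kb), bracketed by remnants of the pBluescript multiple cloning site and inserted by Gibson assembly. Cdc24 is the guanine nucleotide exchange factor that activates Cdc42 and is central to bud site selection and polarity establishment. The catalogue entry gives the promoter as pCyc1, the comparatively weak CYC1 promoter, but it is not annotated in the feature table, nor is any terminator or tag. Small fragments of URA3, rop, bom, lacI and a histone H3 match appear to be backbone remnants or incidental hits. The associated work concerns optogenetic inhibition of protein function in yeast polarity, where this construct supplies an extra copy of Cdc24.
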