Addgene plasmid #66574: pCyc-Cdc24
Purpose: Express an additional copy of Cdc24, integrated at TRP locus
Depositing lab: Orion Weiner. Depositing organization: University of California, San Francisco (UCSF). Publication: Probing Yeast Polarity with Acute, Reversible, Optogenetic Inhibition of Protein Function. Jost AP, Weiner OD. ACS Synth Biol. 2015 Jun 2. 10.1021/acssynbio.5b00053 PubMed 26035630.
Backbone
  Vector backbone: Yeast integrating, TRP
  Backbone size w/o insert (bp): 6793
  Total vector size (bp): 9358
  Vector type: Yeast Expression
  Selectable markers: TRP1
Growth in bacteria
  Bacterial resistance: Ampicillin, 100 μg/mL
  Growth temperature: 37°C
  Growth strain: Top10
  Copy number: Unknown
Gene/Insert
  Gene/Insert name: Cdc24
  Species: S. cerevisiae (budding yeast)
  Insert size (bp): 2565
  Promoter: pCyc1
  Cloning method: Gibson Cloning
  Sequencing primers: 5′ M13 Reverse
Terms and licenses: Academic/Nonprofit Terms; Industry Terms: Not Available to Industry
How to cite: pCyc-Cdc24 was a gift from Orion Weiner (Addgene plasmid # 66574 ; http://n2t.net/addgene:66574 ; RRID:Addgene_66574)
