>Addgene plasmid #66574 | pCyc-Cdc24 | addgene partial sequence | sequence record 117306 | M13pUC-Fwd 5'-CCCAGTCACGACGTTGTAAAACG-3'
TAATACGACTCACTATAGGGGGCCAGCGTGGCCGTTTAAACATTTAAATGGCCGGCCTTCTGAATCAAAC
AAGGGAATAAACGAATGAGGTTTCTGTGAAGCTGCACTGAGTAGTATGTTGCAGTCTTTTGGAAATACGA
GTCTTTTAATAACTGGCAAACCGAGGAACTCTTGGTATTCTCGCCACGACTCATCTCCATGCAGTTGGAC
GATATCAATGCCGTAATCATTGACCAGAGCCAAAACATCCTCCTTAGGTTGATTACGAAACACGCCAACC
AAGTATTTCGGAGTGCCTGAACTATTTTTATATGCTTTTACAAGACTTGAAATTTTCCTTGCAATAACCG
GGTCAATTGTTCTCTTTCTATTGGGCACACATATAATACCCAGTAAGTCAGCATCGGAACCACACAATTA
TAAGCAAAGGGGGTACAATCATTACACCACAACACAACACCCAGTTTAATTTCCATGAGTTCAAATCAAG
AGTGGTCCCAAGATATATTAAAACAATTGAATCTACGAGACTCTCGGGAAAAAAACCATGAGATTGATGC
TAGATATTTCAACGCCTTCCAGCAATTGTCTCAAAAATTGAATCAATTATCCACAACAACAAATACTCTT
CTACAGGACCAATCAAGCAATTCAGAAACTTTGACAAATCTAATAAACTCTAAAGAAATTGAAAACTTGA
AACTTGAAAACACCGAGTTGATAACTAACTTAAATAATTTAATTATCAATAATGAAAAACTAACACAAAC
AATCAATGCCAGAGATCAAACCATAAAATCATTAACCAAAATCAACGACAAATTGAATAATAAAATTGAT
GCATTAAATTTGGAAATAAACGAGAAAAACAAAACTATAGAATTGATTAATGATGAAGTATTGACAAATC
AAATACAATTGAATGTATTGAGAAGTAAACTAGAGTTGTTGGAGAGGTAAACCCAGAAAGCATTCATCGC
GTTAATTAATAGACAACTCATTTTATAGAGTATATACAACTGTATAAGATAGTAATAAAAATATCGCAC
