>Addgene plasmid #66574 | pCyc-Cdc24 | addgene partial sequence | sequence record 117309 | M13pUC-Rev 5'-AGCGGATAACAATTTCACACAGG-3'
TGACCATGATTACGCCAAGCTCGGAATTAACCCTCACTAAAGGGAACAAAAGCTGGGCCGGCCATTTAAA
TGTTTAAACGGCCACGCTGGCCATATTTCTACCAATCTCTCAACACTGAGTAATGGTAGTTATAAGAAAG
AGACCGAGTTAGGGACAGTTAGAGGCGGTGGAGATATTCCTTATGGCATGTCTGGCGATGATAAAACTTT
TCAAACGGCAGCCCCGATCTAAAAGAGCTGACAGGGAAATGGTCAGAAAAAGAAACGTGCACCCGCCCGT
CTGGACGCGCCGCTCACCCGCACGGCAGAGACCAATCAGTAAAAATCAACGGTTAACGACATTACTATAT
ATATAATATAGGAAGCATTTAATAGAACAGCATCGTAATATATGTGTACTTTGCAGTTATGACGCCAGAT
GGCAGTAGTGGAAGATATTCTTTATTGAAAAATAGCTTGTCACCTTACGTACAATCTTGATCCGGAGCCC
GTCGCTTTGAGAGAAATCAGAAGATTCCAAAAGTCTACTGAACTTTTGATCAGAAAGTTGCCTTTCCAAA
GACTAGTCAGAGAAATCGCCCAAGATTTCAAGACCGATCTAAGATTCCAATCCTCTGCCATCGGTGCTCT
ACAGGAATCCGTTGAAGCTTACTTGGTCTCTTTGTTCGAAGACACCAACTTGGCCGCTATCCACGCTAAG
CGTGTTACCATCCAAAAGAAGGATATCAAGTTGGCTAGAAGATTGAGAGGTGAAAGATCCTAAGCACACA
GGGATTGTTGTACAATTACTTTTTATGATTTTAGATACACACAAATCTTTTCTACGATTACCTTTCATTT
ATTTTCGTTTCATGTTTTATTAATCATTCTTTTTGTATATTTCACATCGGGTGGGGTTTTTATATTAAAT
TTTAATAACATAATCTTTTAAAGTTTCTACTTTCTATCCTGTATATTATTTCCATATCTATATCTATATT
TTCAAGCTTGTTCACATCCTTATCGGAATTGTTCCA
