>Addgene plasmid #66574 | pCyc-Cdc24 | addgene partial sequence | sequence record 118540 | pRS-Phy-R 5'-tgttggagaggtaaacccaga-3'
GTTAATTAATAGACAACTCATTTTATAGAGTATATACAACTGTATAAGATAGTAATAAAAATATCGCACT
CACGTAAACACTTAATCATAATATTAATTCGTATATAATTTAGCTATTTGCTTAGAGCTCCACCGCGGTG
GCGGCCGCTCAATACAGACGAATGTTCAAGAATTTCTCATTGTTTTCCGCCAACATTTCTTTAGCAACAT
TCCAATCTTCATCGCTACCTAACACAACAAAATCCCCATCTTCGTCCTGATATTTGATCTTGGTGATTGG
TGAAATGTTGTTATTATGTGTATTCGAAATTTTAGAATTGATCGCCATTATCAAGTCGTCAAAATTCCAA
ACTTTTTCTACCAAAAGTGTGAAGATCTCGCTACTAGAGGTATTATTAGAGTTGTTATTATATGATATCC
TGAAGAGTATGGAAGATTCTGGAATAGAGTTCTTGAAATTTTCTGAAATGGATTTAATTTCACTTTCGAA
ACTTGATGAAGTGGTCCTCCGTTTAGGCAGGACATCCGAAACCCTTTTCATATGAGAACTTGAGAAAGAA
GCCATACTATCGTGTGTCTGGCGGCTGTTGTGATGATTCGGTGTATTCATAGTTGTGGTGGGTGACATCA
TTGAAGATGATTTGGCTGTCGATGAAGTCGTCGATGTTGAAGAGTGATGTCTTGCCTTAAACTGCTCATT
TTTCAGATCATGAATCAACTGTTGTAAACACGATGACCAATTATCTCTTGTTTCCTCATTTTTGAATTTC
AAAAGGAAATTACCTTGCTCTTTTATGGATTCCCATGTTATATTTAATGACCGGTTGTTTTGCGGTATGA
TTTGATTCAGATTCATTATCATAATTCGACCTCTTAGATCCAGCTTAGGTTCGTTAGCGGACAGCTTGAA
TAATGAGGATGATGATGAATTGTTGGAATTGTTGTCACTACTATTGGTACTGGAATGTATTATCGCCGCT
GCTGAAGACGAAGATAAATGGATATTATTACTGCTACTACTATTGCTATGCCTCTTATGGTAACTGTGGT
GAGGGCTGCCATTGTTGTCCGTTATGTTCGA
