>Addgene plasmid #66574 | pCyc-Cdc24 | addgene partial sequence | sequence record 118541 | yCyc1proF1 5'-ATGGCCAGGCAACTTTAGTG-3'
TATGTGTGCGACGACACATGATCATATGGCATGCATGTGCTCTGTATGTATATAAAACTCTTGTTTTCTT
CTTTTCTCTAAATATTCTTTCCTTATACATTAGGACCTTTGCAGCATAAATTACTATACTTCTATAGACA
CACAAACACAAATACACACACTAAATTAATAAAGCACAAGGCAGGTGGTCGACGGTATCGATATGGCGAT
CCAAACCCGTTTTGCCTCGGGCACATCTTTATCCGATTTGAAACCAAAACCAAGTGCAACTTCCATCTCC
ATACCCATGCAAAATGTCATGAACAAGCCTGTCACGGAACAGGACTCACTGTTCCATATATGCGCAAACA
TCCGGAAAAGACTGGAGGTGTTACCTCAACTCAAACCTTTTTTACAATTGGCCTACCAATCGAGCGAGGT
TTTGAGTGAAAGGCAATCTCTTTTGCTATCCCAAAAGCAGCATCAGGAACTGCTCAAGTCCAATGGCGCT
AACCGGGACAGTAGCGACTTGGCACCAACTTTAAGGTCTAGCTCTATCTCCACAGCTACCAGTCTCATGT
CGATGGAAGGTATATCATACACGAATTCGAATCCCTCGGCCACCCCAAATATGGAGGACACTTTACTGAC
TTTTAGTATGGGTATTTTGCCCATTACCATGGATTGCGACCCTGTGACACAACTATCACAGCTGTTTCAA
CAAGGTGCGCCCCTCTGTATACTTTTCAACTCTGTGAAGCCGCAATTTAAATTACCGGTAATAGCATCTG
ACGATTTGAAAGTCTGTAAAAAATCCATTTATGACTTTATATTGGGCTGCAAGAAACACTTTGCATTTAA
CGATGAGGAGCTTTTCACTATATCCGACGTTTTTGCCAACTCTACTTCCCAGCTGGTCAAAGTGCTAGAA
GTAGTAGAAACGCTAATGAATTCCAGCCCTACTATTTTCCCCTCTAAGAGTAAGACACAGCAAATCATGA
ACGCAGAAAACCAACACCGACATCAGCCTCAGCAGTCTTCGAAGAAGCATAACGAGTATGTTAAAATTAT
CAAGGAATTCGTTGCAACGGAAAGAAAA
